Addgene plasmid #20914: E47 2/5-pCS2
Depositing lab: Stephen Tapscott. Depositing organization: Fred Hutchinson Cancer Center. Publication: MyoD and E-protein heterodimers switch rhabdomyosarcoma cells from an arrested myoblast phase to a differentiated state. Yang Z, MacQuarrie KL, Analau E, Tyler AE, Dilworth FJ, Cao Y, Diede SJ, Tapscott SJ. Genes Dev. 2009 Mar 15. 23(6):694-707. 10.1101/gad.1765109 PubMed 19299559.
Backbone
  Vector backbone: pCS2+
  Backbone size w/o insert (bp): 4100
  Vector type: Mammalian Expression
Growth in bacteria
  Bacterial resistance: Ampicillin, 100 μg/mL
  Growth temperature: 37°C
  Growth strain: DH5alpha
  Copy number: High Copy
Gene/Insert
  Gene/Insert name: E47 2/5 (alt names: E2A (E47 isoform); TCF3)
  Species: H. sapiens (human)
  Insert size (bp): 1803
  GenBank ID: NM_0011361391
  Entrez Gene: TCF3 (a.k.a. AGM8, AGM8A, AGM8B, E2A, E47, ITF1, TCF-3, VDIR, bHLHb21, p75)
  Cloning method: Restriction Enzyme; 5′ cloning site HindIII (not destroyed); 3′ cloning site EcoRI (not destroyed)
  Sequencing primers: 5′ Sp6; 3′ T7
Terms and licenses: Academic/Nonprofit Terms; Industry Terms: Not Available to Industry
How to cite: E47 2/5-pCS2 was a gift from Stephen Tapscott (Addgene plasmid # 20914 ; http://n2t.net/addgene:20914 ; RRID:Addgene_20914)
