[The description below was written by a language model from this plasmid's Addgene catalogue record.]
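Description:
E47 2/5-pCS2 is a mammalian expression plasmid built on the pCS2+ backbone (about 4.1 kb without insert) carrying a roughly 1.8 kb human TCF3 insert, also known as E2A, in its E47 isoform. It is maintained in E. coli as a high-copy plasmid under ampicillin selection. The insert was placed by restriction cloning between HindIII at the 5′ end and EcoRI at the 3′ end, and both sites remain intact, so the fragment can be excised or transferred. The listed sequencing primers, SP6 on the 5′ side and T7 on the 3′ side, reflect the phage promoter sites that flank the polylinker in pCS2+.

The record does not list the promoter or other regulatory elements and no feature table is provided. As generally known, pCS2+ drives inserts from a strong CMV-derived (simian CMV IE94) promoter with an SV40 late polyadenylation signal, and its upstream SP6 promoter also allows in vitro transcription of sense RNA. No epitope tag, reporter or mammalian selection marker is recorded.

E47 is a class I basic helix-loop-helix E-protein that heterodimerises with tissue-specific bHLH factors such as MyoD to bind E-box elements. The "2/5" designation apparently marks a particular variant or form of E47, but the record does not explain what it means. The associated publication examines how MyoD and E-protein heterodimers move rhabdomyosarcoma cells from an arrested myoblast-like state toward differentiation, so the construct was presumably used to express this E47 form in cultured cells to study its effect on MyoD-dependent myogenic activity.
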