>Addgene plasmid #20914 | E47 2/5-pCS2 | addgene partial sequence | sequence record 26765 | 20914 with SP6
CCGCCACCATGAACCAGCCGCAGAGGATGGCGCCTGTGGGCACAGACAAGGAGCTCAGTGACCTCCTGGA
CTTCAGCATGATGTTCCCGCTGCCTGTCACCAACGGGAAGGGCCGGCCCGCCTCCCTGGCCGGGGCGCAG
TTCGGAGGTTCAGGCAAGAGCGGTGAGCGGGGCGCCTATGCCTCCTTCGGGAGAGACGCAGGCGTGGGCG
GCCTGACTCAGGCTGGCTTCCTGTCAGGCGAGCTGGCCCTCAACAGCCCCGGGCCCCTGTCCCCTTCGGG
CATGAAGGGGACCTCCCAGTACTACCCCTCCTACTCCGGCAGCTCCCGGCGGAGAGCGGCAGACGGCAGC
CTAGACACGCAGCCCAAGAAGGTCCGGAAGGTCCCGCCGGGTCTTCCATCCTCGGTGTACCCACCCAGCT
CAGGTGAGGACTACGGCAGGGATGCCACCGCCTACCCGTCCGCCAAGACCCCCAGCAGCACCTATCCCGC
CCCCTTCTACGTGGCAGATGGCAGCCTGCACCCCTCAGCCGAGCTCTGGAGTCCCCCGGGCCAGGCGGGC
TTCGGGCCCATGCTGGGTGGGGGCTCATCCCCGCTGCCCCTCCCGCCCGGTAGCGGCCCGGTGGGCAGCA
GTGGAAGCAGCAGCACGTTTGGTGGCC
